Addgene plasmid #115381: AAEL006076 AstAR
Purpose: Expresses Ae. aegypti receptor in mammalian cells
Depositing lab: Leslie Vosshall. Depositing organization: Rockefeller University. Publication: Small-Molecule Agonists of Ae. aegypti Neuropeptide Y Receptor Block Mosquito Biting. Duvall LB, Ramos-Espiritu L, Barsoum KE, Glickman JF, Vosshall LB. Cell. 2019 Feb 7;176(4):687-701.e5. doi: 10.1016/j.cell.2018.12.004. PubMed 30735632.
Backbone
  Vector backbone: pME18s
  Vector type: Mammalian Expression
Growth in bacteria
  Bacterial resistance: Ampicillin, 100 μg/mL
  Growth temperature: 37°C
  Growth strain: DH5alpha
  Copy number: High Copy
Gene/Insert
  Gene/Insert name: AAEL006076 AstAR
  Species: Aedes aegypti
  Entrez Gene: AaeL_AAEL006077 (a.k.a. AaeL_AAEL006077)
  Cloning method: Gateway Cloning
Terms and licenses: Academic/Nonprofit Terms; Industry Terms: Not Available to Industry
Depositor comments: The neuropeptide CDS was inserted into the pME18s plasmid using NotI and XhoI sites.
How to cite: AAEL006076 AstAR was a gift from Leslie Vosshall (Addgene plasmid # 115381 ; http://n2t.net/addgene:115381 ; RRID:Addgene_115381)
