[The description below was written by a language model from this plasmid's Addgene catalogue record and pLannotate feature annotations shown in this document.]
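Description:
AAEL006076 AstAR is a mammalian expression plasmid built on the pME18s backbone that carries the coding sequence of an Aedes aegypti allatostatin-A receptor (AstAR), a neuropeptide receptor. It is propagated in E. coli through a high-copy ColE1/pUC-type origin of replication and selected with ampicillin via a β-lactamase gene driven by its own bla promoter. The sequenced record is about 4.1 kb.

Expression in mammalian cells is driven by a composite promoter arrangement. The SV40 enhancer and early promoter is followed by a truncated HTLV-1 5' LTR segment and then by a modified SV40 intron with splice donor and acceptor sites, elements that together promote strong transcription and efficient processing of the message. The receptor open reading frame lies downstream and is terminated by an SV40 polyadenylation signal. The automated annotation labels the insert as a fragment resembling the Bombyx mori A-type allatostatin receptor. This reflects homology-based matching to a silk moth ortholog rather than the true source, which the catalogue gives as Ae. aegypti. No epitope tag, reporter or mammalian selection marker is annotated, which suggests transient expression.

The record has some internal inconsistencies. The construct name cites AAEL006076 while the linked gene entry is AAEL006077. The cloning method is listed as Gateway, although the depositor comment says the coding sequence was inserted using NotI and XhoI sites. The stated purpose is to express the mosquito receptor in mammalian cells, and the associated publication concerns small-molecule agonists of a mosquito neuropeptide receptor, which is consistent with heterologous testing of receptor responses to ligands.
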