Features (pLannotate 1.2.2; 8 found; start..end, strand, type, name):
      1..330     +  promoter       SV40 promoter: SV40 enhancer and early promoter
    346..614     +  LTR            5' LTR (truncated): truncated 5' long terminal repeat (LTR) from human T-cell leukemia virus (HTLV) type 1
    644..740     +  intron         SV40 intron: modified SV40 intron with splice donor and acceptor sites
    926..1900    +  CDS            AR (fragment): AR_BOMMO - Experimental evidence at transcript level: Swiss-Prot protein existence level 2. Acts as a receptor for A-type allatostatin neuropeptide hormones. From Bombyx mori (Silk moth).
   2003..2137    +  polyA_signal   SV40 poly(A) signal: SV40 polyadenylation signal
   2347..2935    -  rep_origin     ori: high-copy-number ColE1/pMB1/pBR322/pUC origin of replication
   3106..3966    -  CDS            AmpR: β-lactamase; bla; confers resistance to ampicillin, carbenicillin, and related antibiotics
   3967..4071    -  promoter       AmpR promoter: bla
>Addgene plasmid #115381 | AAEL006076 AstAR | addgene full sequence | sequence record 221032 | Addgene NGS Result
GTGTGTCAGTTAGGGTGTGGAAAGTCCCCAGGCTCCCCAGCAGGCAGAAGTATGCAAAGCATGCATCTCA
ATTAGTCAGCAACCAGGTGTGGAAAGTCCCCAGGCTCCCCAGCAGGCAGAAGTATGCAAAGCATGCATCT
CAATTAGTCAGCAACCATAGTCCCGCCCCTAACTCCGCCCATCCCGCCCCTAACTCCGCCCAGTTCCGCC
CATTCTCCGCCCCATGGCTGACTAATTTTTTTTATTTATGCAGAGGCCGAGGCCGCCTCGGCCTCTGAGC
TATTCCAGAAGTAGTGAGGAGGCTTTTTTGGAGGCCTAGGCTTTTGCAAAAAGCTCCTCGATCGAGGGGC
TCGCATCTCTCCTTCACGCGCCCGCCGCCCTACCTGAGGCCGCCATCCACGCCGGTTGAGTCGCGTTCTG
CCGCCTCCCGCCTGTGGTGCCTCCTGAACTGCGTCCGCCGTCTAGGTAAGTTTAAAGCTCAGGTCGAGAC
CGGGCCTTTGTCCGGCGCTCCCTTGGAGCCTACCTAGACTCAGCCGGCTCTCCACGCTTTGCCTGACCCT
GCTTGCTCAACTCTACGTCTTTGTTTCGTTTTCTGTTCTGCGCCGTTACAGATCCAAGCTCTGAAAAACC
AGAAAGTTAACTGGTAAGTTTAGTCTTTTTGTCTTTTATTTCAGGTCCCGGATCCGGTGGTGGTGCAAAT
CAAAGAACTGCTCCTCAGTGGATGTTGCCTTTACTTCTAGGCCTGTACGGAAGTGTTACTTCTGCTCTAA
AAGCTGCGGAATTCCGGAATTTCCTCGAGATGACGAAGATGGTGAATGATAGTTACAGTTCTCTGATGGT
GGCAGCTTCTGCTGCTTCCGACGGCCATTTCAATACCACCATCATCTCGACCACTACTTTGATGCCATCC
GGTTATCCTCCGGAAGATGATGGAGAATTTGAAGAGATGGTGTCCCGTATCGTGGCTATCTTTTTCGGGC
TCATCGGTATTACTGGCTTACTTGGTAATGCTTTGGTAGTGCTAGTTGTACTTTCTAATCCATTGATGCG
ATCAACGACCAATTTGCTAATCATCAATTTGGCAGTAGCGGACCTTTTGTTCGTGATATTCTGCATACCG
TTTACGGCAACCGATTATGTGGTTTCATCGTGGCCATTCGGAGACCTCTGGTGTAAAAGTGTTCAGTACT
TGATAGTGGTGACGGCACATGCCAGTATCTATACTTTGGTGTTGATGTCTCTAGATCGATTTTTGGCAGT
GGTGCATCCGATAGCTAGCATGGTGATAAGAACTGAGAAGAACACATTGTGGGCTATCACTATCCTGTGG
GTGCTCATCATCACGACGGCGCTACCGGTGTTATTCGCTCATGGAATAAACAGAATCGCATACAAAGACG
AGGTCCTCGAGTCGTGTTCGTTCCTCGAAAACGGACAGTTTTCCCGCGCTGCCTTCCATATCGCGTTCTT
CTCCAGCTCCTACGTGGTGCCGCTGGTGCTGATAAGTGTCCTCTACATGTGTATGCTTTCACGACTGTGG
CGAAGTTCCGTCGGTGGACGATCGGCCGAGTCCAAGAAGAGCAAAAAACGTGTCACTAGACTGGTGGTGG
TCGTCGTGGCTGCCTTCGCTTCACTGTGGTTTCCCATACAGGTGATACTGGTGCTAAAAAGTGTAGGAGT
TTTTGTTCCGGATACGTCCTTCAAGATATCGTTGCAAATCATCTCCCACGTGCTGGCGTATACAAGTTCC
TGCATCAATCCGCTATTGTACGCGTTTTTGTCGGAAAATTTCCGGAAAGCGTTTCGAAAGATTGTTTACT
GCGGCCCGGGAAGTCGACGGCATGGCAGCACTCGCCATATGCCGCTTCCAACGAAAACAACTCGCACCGG
TAGCTGCCAGGGCCAGGACATTTTATAAGCGGCCGCTAGACTAGTCTAGAGAAAAAACCTCCCACACCTC
CCCCTGAACCTGAAACATAAAATGAATGCAATTGTTGTTGTTAACTTGTTTATTGCAGCTTATAATGGTT
ACAAATAAAGCAATAGCATCACAAATTTCACAAATAAAGCATTTTTTTCACTGCATTCTAGTTGTGGTTT
GTCCAAACTCATCAATGTATCTTATCATGTCTGGATCCCCGGGTACCGAGCTCGAATTAATTCCTCTTCC
GCTTCCTCGCTCACTGACTCGCTGCGCTCGGTCGTTCGGCTGCGGCGAGCGGTATCAGCTCACTCAAAGG
CGGTAATACGGTTATCCACAGAATCAGGGGATAACGCAGGAAAGAACATGTGAGCAAAAGGCCAGCAAAA
GGCCAGGAACCGTAAAAAGGCCGCGTTGCTGGCGTTTTTCCATAGGCTCCGCCCCCCTGACGAGCATCAC
AAAAATCGACGCTCAAGTCAGAGGTGGCGAAACCCGACAGGACTATAAAGATACCAGGCGTTTCCCCCTG
GAAGCTCCCTCGTGCGCTCTCCTGTTCCGACCCTGCCGCTTACCGGATACCTGTCCGCCTTTCTCCCTTC
GGGAAGCGTGGCGCTTTCTCATAGCTCACGCTGTAGGTATCTCAGTTCGGTGTAGGTCGTTCGCTCCAAG
CTGGGCTGTGTGCACGAACCCCCCGTTCAGCCCGACCGCTGCGCCTTATCCGGTAACTATCGTCTTGAGT
CCAACCCGGTAAGACACGACTTATCGCCACTGGCAGCAGCCACTGGTAACAGGATTAGCAGAGCGAGGTA
TGTAGGCGGTGCTACAGAGTTCTTGAAGTGGTGGCCTAACTACGGCTACACTAGAAGAACAGTATTTGGT
ATCTGCGCTCTGCTGAAGCCAGTTACCTTCGGAAAAAGAGTTGGTAGCTCTTGATCCGGCAAACAAACCA
CCGCTGGTAGCGGTGGTTTTTTTGTTTGCAAGCAGCAGATTACGCGCAGAAAAAAAGGATCTCAAGAAGA
TCCTTTGATCTTTTCTACGGGGTCTGACGCTCAGTGGAACGAAAACTCACGTTAAGGGATTTTGGTCATG
AGATTATCAAAAAGGATCTTCACCTAGATCCTTTTAAATTAAAAATGAAGTTTTAAATCAATCTAAAGTA
TATATGAGTAAACTTGGTCTGACAGTTACCAATGCTTAATCAGTGAGGCACCTATCTCAGCGATCTGTCT
ATTTCGTTCATCCATAGTTGCCTGACTCCCCGTCGTGTAGATAACTACGATACGGGAGGGCTTACCATCT
GGCCCCAGTGCTGCAATGATACCGCGAGACCCACGCTCACCGGCTCCAGATTTATCAGCAATAAACCAGC
CAGCCGGAAGGGCCGAGCGCAGAAGTGGTCCTGCAACTTTATCCGCCTCCATCCAGTCTATTAATTGTTG
CCGGGAAGCTAGAGTAAGTAGTTCGCCAGTTAATAGTTTGCGCAACGTTGTTGCCATTGCTACAGGCATC
GTGGTGTCACGCTCGTCGTTTGGTATGGCTTCATTCAGCTCCGGTTCCCAACGATCAAGGCGAGTTACAT
GATCCCCCATGTTGTGCAAAAAAGCGGTTAGCTCCTTCGGTCCTCCGATCGTTGTCAGAAGTAAGTTGGC
CGCAGTGTTATCACTCATGGTTATGGCAGCACTGCATAATTCTCTTACTGTCATGCCATCCGTAAGATGC
TTTTCTGTGACTGGTGAGTACTCAACCAAGTCATTCTGAGAATAGTGTATGCGGCGACCGAGTTGCTCTT
GCCCGGCGTCAATACGGGATAATACCGCGCCACATAGCAGAACTTTAAAAGTGCTCATCATTGGAAAACG
TTCTTCGGGGCGAAAACTCTCAAGGATCTTACCGCTGTTGAGATCCAGTTCGATGTAACCCACTCGTGCA
CCCAACTGATCTTCAGCATCTTTTACTTTCACCAGCGTTTCTGGGTGAGCAAAAACAGGAAGGCAAAATG
CCGCAAAAAAGGGAATAAGGGCGACACGGAAATGTTGAATACTCATACTCTTCCTTTTTCAATATTATTG
AAGCATTTATCAGGGTTATTGTCTCATGAGCGGATACATATTTGAATGTATTTAGAAAAATAAACAAATA
GGGGTTCCGCGCACATTTCCCCGAAAAGTGCCACCTGCAAGCTTGGCTGTGGAAT
